>Addgene plasmid #19584 | Theromacin | depositor partial sequence | sequence record 9220 | Author sequence
GGCTCGAGCGGCTCGAGTGACGCCAGCACTAGATCTATATGTATCCAACAAAGTCTCGACATCTTGCAGT
TGCAGTTCCCCAAGAAGGCCTATTTAATCGACGGTTGGAACTTTTCCTTCCGCCCAGCTCCTTGAAAAGA
GGCAGCCAGGGAACATAACAAGAAGATTGTCATTAGAAACTGCTGGGACACTTGGCACGATGGACAAGAA
GGCAGCAAATGGAGGAAAAGAGAAGGGCCCCTTGGAAGCCTGCTGGGACGAGTGGAGCAGATGTACAGGT
TGGAGCTCTGCTGGCACTGGAGTTCTTTGGAAATCTTGTGATGACCAGTGCAAAAAGCTGGGGAAAAGCG
GTGGAGAATGTGTGCTCACTCCCTCTACTTGCCCATTTACACGTACCGACAAGGCTTACCAATGCCAGTG
CAAGAAGTAAAGTTTTACACAGGAGCTGACGCGTCCACGATTATCTACTTCGTCGGGACCACATCTAGTG
AGGCAATTGGTGCAAACATATTGACATAGGTTTATTCTTTCCGGGAACTCAGAAATTCAGAATTTTGAAG
TTTAATTAAGTAAACAACACGTTAGATAATGGGATTTCAAAAATAAAGATGAAATTATGAAGTTTTAAAA
AAA
