[The description below was written by a language model from this plasmid's Addgene catalogue record.]
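Description:
Theromacin is a small bacterial cloning plasmid built on the Invitrogen TOPO pCR4 backbone (about 4 kb without insert) that carries a 633 bp insert named Theromacin from the sea slug Aplysia californica. It is listed as a bacterial expression vector, but the record names no promoter driving the insert and describes no tags, reporters or fusion partners. The arrangement is more typical of a cloned cDNA held in a TOPO sequencing and cloning vector than of a dedicated protein expression construct. The plasmid is maintained at high copy number in standard E. coli cloning strains and is selected with ampicillin. The record does not state the origin of replication, and no feature table is provided, so other backbone elements cannot be confirmed here.

The insert is flanked on both sides by EcoRI sites that remain intact, so the fragment can be released in a single digest for subcloning. Because the same enzyme cuts at both ends, its orientation in the backbone is not defined by the cloning sites, and the record does not state it. M13 forward and reverse primer sites flank the insert and allow it to be sequenced from either end. Theromacin is the name given to a family of cysteine-rich antimicrobial peptides first described in invertebrates, although the record itself does not comment on the function of the Aplysia sequence. The clone comes from a study of the Aplysia neuronal transcriptome. It would plausibly serve as a sequence-verified template for subcloning, probe synthesis for expression mapping, or PCR amplification, but the record does not specify an intended use.
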