Addgene plasmid #19584: Theromacin
Depositing lab: Leonid Moroz. Depositing organization: University of Florida. Publication: Neuronal transcriptome of aplysia: neuronal compartments and circuitry. Moroz LL, Edwards JR, Puthanveettil SV, Kohn AB, Ha T, Heyland A, Knudsen B, Sahni A, Yu F, Liu L, Jezzini S, Lovell P, Iannucculli W, Chen M, Nguyen T, Sheng H, Shaw R, Kalachikov S, Panchin YV, Farmerie W, Russo JJ, Ju J, Kandel ER. Cell. 2006 Dec 29. 127(7):1453-67. 10.1016/j.cell.2006.09.052 PubMed 17190607.
Backbone
  Vector backbone: TOPO pCR4
  Backbone manufacturer: Invitrogen
  Backbone size w/o insert (bp): 4000
  Vector type: Bacterial Expression
Growth in bacteria
  Bacterial resistance: Ampicillin, 100 μg/mL
  Growth temperature: 37°C
  Growth strain: DH5alpha
  Copy number: High Copy
Gene/Insert
  Gene/Insert name: Theromacin
  Species: Aplysia californica
  Insert size (bp): 633
  GenBank ID: DQ489547
  Cloning method: Restriction Enzyme; 5′ cloning site EcoR1 (not destroyed); 3′ cloning site EcoR1 (not destroyed)
  Sequencing primers: 5′ M13 Forward; 3′ M13 Reverse
Terms and licenses: Academic/Nonprofit Terms; Industry Terms: Not Available to Industry
How to cite: Theromacin was a gift from Leonid Moroz (Addgene plasmid # 19584)
